>Addgene plasmid #120895 | pHH02_32_1122 | addgene full sequence | sequence record 235335 | Addgene NGS Result
GCGACTTTATTTAACAGCGGCATGGCCAGGGAACCGATGCGTCAATCGCACCACACAATGACAACTGCTC
TCATCATTGAGGATCCTGTCAATTTCCGCGATAGAGGAGGTAAAGATGAGCAAAGGAGAAGAACTTTTCA
CTGGAGTTGTCCCAATTCTTGTTGAATTAGATGGTGATGTTAATGGGCACAAATTTTCTGTCCGTGGAGA
GGGTGAAGGTGATGCTACAAACGGAAAACTCACCCTTAAATTTATTTGCACTACTGGAAAACTACCTGTT
CCGTGGCCAACACTTGTCACTACTCTGACCTATGGTGTTCAATGCTTTTCCCGTTATCCGGATCACATGA
AACGGCATGACTTTTTCAAGAGTGCCATGCCCGAAGGTTATGTACAGGAACGCACTATATCTTTCAAAGA
TGACGGGACCTACAAGACGCGTGCTGAAGTCAAGTTTGAAGGTGATACCCTTGTTAATCGTATCGAGTTA
AAGGGTATTGATTTTAAAGAAGATGGAAACATTCTTGGACACAAACTCGAGTACAACTTTAACTCACACA
ATGTATACATCACGGCAGACAAACAAAAGAATGGAATCAAAGCTAACTTCAAAATTCGCCACAACGTTGA
AGATGGTTCCGTTCAACTAGCAGACCATTATCAACAAAATACTCCAATTGGCGATGGCCCTGTCCTTTTA
CCAGACAACCATTACCTGTCGACACAATCTGTCCTTTCGAAAGATCCCAACGAAAAGCGTGACCACATGG
TCCTTCTTGAGTTTGTAACTGCTGCTGGGATTACACATGGCATGGATGAGCTCTACAAATAATAAATGTC
CAGACCTGCAGGCATGCAAGCCTCTAGAGGCATCAAATAAAACGAAAGACTCAGTCGAAAGACTGGGCCT
TTCGTTTTATCTGTTGTTTGTCGGTGAACGCTCTCCTGAGTAGGACAAATCCGCCGCCCTAGACCTAGGG
CGTTCGGCTGCGGCGAGCGGTATCAGCTCACTCAAAGGCGGTAATACGGTTATCCACAGAATCAGGGGAT
AACGCAGGAAAGAACATGTGAGCAAAAGGCCAGGAACCGTAAAAAGGCCACCCTCGAGGAGCGCCTCAGC
GCGCCGTAGCGTCGATAAAAATTACGGGCTGGGGCGAAACTACCATCTGTTCGAAAAGGTCCGTAAATGG
GCCTACAGAGCGATTCGTCAGGGCTGGCCTGTATTCTCACAATGGCTTGATGCCGTTATCCAGCGTGTCG
AAATGTACAACGCTTCGCTTCCCGTTCCGCTTTCTCCGGCTGAATGTCGGGCTATTGGCAAGAGCATTGC
GAAATATACACACAGGAAATTCTCACCAGAGGGATTTTCCGCTGTACAGGCCGCTCGCGGTCGCAAGGGC
GGAACTAAATCTAAGCGCGCAGCAGTTCCTACATCAGCACGTTCGCTGAAACCGTGGGAGGCATTAGGCA
TCAGTCGAGCGACGTACTACCGAAAATTAAAATGTGACCCAGACCTCGCAAAATGAGACCAGATAAGCCT
TATCAGATAACAGCGCCCTTTTGGCGTCTTTTTGAGCACCTAGGTGTAAAACACGGCAGTCTTAAGCTCG
GGCCCTCTTTTCTACGGGGTCTGACGCTCAGTGGAACGAAAACTCACGTTAAGGGATTTTGGTCATGACT
AGTGCTTGGATTCTCACCAATAAAAAACGCCCGGCGGCAACCGAGCGTTCTGAACAAATCCAGATGGAGT
TCTGAGGTCATTACTGGATCTATCAACAGGAGTCCAAGCGAGCTCTCGAACCCCAGAGTCCCGCTTACGC
CCCGCCCTGCCACTCATCGCAGTACTGTTGTAATTCATTAAGCATTCTGCCGACATGGAAGCCATCACAA
ACGGCATGATGAACCTGAATCGCCAGCGGCATCAGCACCTTGTCGCCTTGCGTATAATATTTGCCCATGG
TGAAAACGGGGGCGAAGAAGTTGTCCATATTGGCCACGTTTAAATCAAAACTGGTGAAACTCACCCAGGG
ATTGGCTGAGACGAAAAACATATTCTCAATAAACCCTTTAGGGAAATAGGCCAGGTTTTCACCGTAACAC
GCCACATCTTGCGAATATATGTGTAGAAACTGCCGGAAATCGTCGTGGTATTCACTCCAGAGCGATGAAA
ACGTTTCAGTTTGCTCATGGAAAACGGTGTAACAAGGGTGAACACTATCCCATATCACCAGCTCACCGTC
TTTCATTGCCATACGAAATTCCGGATGAGCATTCATCAGGCGGGCAAGAATGTGAATAAAGGCCGGATAA
AACTTGTGCTTATTTTTCTTTACGGTCTTTAAAAAGGCCGTAATATCCAGCTGAACGGTCTGGTTATAGG
TACATTGAGCAACTGACTGAAATGCCTCAAAATGTTCTTTACGATGCCATTGGGATATATCAACGGTGGT
ATATCCAGTGATTTTTTTCTCCATTTTAGCTTCCTTAGCTCCTGAAAATCTCGATAACTCAAAAAATACG
CCCGGTAGTGATCTTATTTCATTATGGTGAAAGTTGGAACCTCTTACGTGCCCGATCAACTCGAGTGCCA
CCT
Features (pLannotate 1.2.2; 6 found; start..end, strand, type, name):
    116..829     +  CDS            Superfolder GFP: Superfolder GFP is a basic (constitutively fluorescent) green fluorescent protein published in 2005, derived from Aequorea victoria. It is reported to be a very rapidly-maturing weak dimer.
    843..861     +  misc_feature   MCS (fragment): pUC18/19 multiple cloning site
    874..960     +  terminator     rrnB T1 terminator: Escherichia coli rrnB; transcription terminator T1 from the E. coli rrnB gene
   1690..1784    -  terminator     lambda t0 terminator: transcription terminator from phage lambda
   1818..2474    -  CDS            cat: CAT_ECOLX - Experimental evidence at protein level: Swiss-Prot protein existence level 1. This enzyme is an effector of chloramphenicol resistance in bacteria. From Escherichia coli. This protein is used as a marker in many commonly used cloning vectors, such as pACYC184.
   2475..2572    -  promoter       cat promoter: promoter of the E. coli cat gene encoding chloramphenicol acetyltransferase
