[The description below was written by a language model from this plasmid's Addgene catalogue record and pLannotate feature annotations shown in this document.]
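Description:
pHH02_32_1122 is a small (about 2.6 kb) bacterial expression and synthetic-biology plasmid built on a ColE2-type backbone and propagated in E. coli under chloramphenicol selection. Resistance comes from a chloramphenicol acetyltransferase (cat) gene driven by its native cat promoter and followed by the phage lambda t0 terminator, all on the reverse strand. The automated annotation does not identify the replication origin. The unannotated stretch between the rrnB T1 and lambda t0 terminators is a plausible location for the ColE2 origin, but this is an inference, and the copy number is recorded as unknown.

The catalogued insert is an 80 bp promoter fragment, Pecf32_1122, spanning positions -60 to +20 relative to the transcription start. The name points to a promoter recognised by an extracytoplasmic function (ECF) sigma factor, a class of orthogonal sigma/promoter pairs widely used as regulatory parts in engineered bacterial circuits. The fragment is not annotated in the feature table, but the roughly 115 nt upstream of the superfolder GFP coding sequence is the natural place for it, presumably with a ribosome binding site. Superfolder GFP, a rapidly maturing green fluorescent protein, is followed by a short remnant of a pUC-type multiple cloning site and the rrnB T1 terminator, forming a compact promoter-reporter cassette. No sigma factor gene is annotated on this plasmid, so the cognate ECF would apparently need to be supplied from another source.

The stated purpose is selection of an ECF for controller implementation. This fits use as a fluorescent reporter for measuring promoter activity while candidate ECF sigma/promoter pairs are compared for a genetic feedback controller.
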