Addgene plasmid #120895: pHH02_32_1122
Purpose: Selection of ECF for controller implementation
Depositing lab: Domitilla Del Vecchio. Depositing organization: Massachusetts Institute of Technology. Publication: A quasi-integral controller for adaptation of genetic modules to variable ribosome demand. Huang HH, Qian Y, Del Vecchio D. Nat Commun. 2018 Dec 21;9(1):5415. doi: 10.1038/s41467-018-07899-z. PubMed 30575748.
Backbone
  Vector backbone: ColE2 plasmid
  Vector type: Bacterial Expression, Synthetic Biology
Growth in bacteria
  Bacterial resistance: Chloramphenicol, 25 μg/mL
  Growth temperature: 30°C
  Growth strain: DH5alpha
  Copy number: Unknown
Gene/Insert
  Gene/Insert name: Pecf32_1122 (-60 to +20)
  Insert size (bp): 80
Terms and licenses: Academic/Nonprofit Terms; Industry Terms: Not Available to Industry
How to cite: pHH02_32_1122 was a gift from Domitilla Del Vecchio (Addgene plasmid # 120895 ; http://n2t.net/addgene:120895 ; RRID:Addgene_120895)
